>Addgene plasmid #145391 | pGBW-m4046580 | addgene full sequence | sequence record 335171 | Addgene NGS Result
CGGATTAGAAGCCGCCGAGCGGGCGACAGCCCTCCGACGGAAGACTCTCCTCCGTGCGTCCTCGTCTTCA
CCGGTCGCGTTCCTGAAACGCAGATGTGCCTCGCGCCGCACTGCTCCGAACAATAAAGATTCTACAATAC
TAGCTTTTATGGTTATGAAGAGGAAAAATTGGCAGTAACCTGGCCCCACAAACCTTCAAATTAACGAATC
AAATTAACAACCATAGGATGATAATGCGATTAGTTTTTTAGCCTTATTTCTGGGGTAATTAATCAGCGAA
GCGATGATTTTTGATCTATTAACAGATATATAAATGGAAAAGCTGCATAACCACTTTAACTAATACTTTC
AACATTTTCAGTTTGTATTACTTCTTATTCAAATGTCATAAAAGTATCAACAAAAAATTGTTAATATACC
TCTATACTTTAACGTCAAGGAGAAAAAACTATAATGGGTAATGCAACAGAAGTGCCTGCCAATTCAACTG
TATTATCTTTCTGTGCTTTTGCTGTAGATGCTGCTAAAGCTTACAAAGATTATCTAGCTAGTGGGGGACA
ACCAATCACTAATTGTGTTAAGATGTTGTGTACACACACTGGTACTGGTCAGGCAATAACAGTTACACCG
GAAGCCAATATGGATCAAGAATCCTTTGGTGGTGCATCGTGTTGTCTGTACTGCCGTTGCCACATAGATC
ATCCAAATCCTAAAGGATTTTGTGACTTAAAAGGTAAGTATGTACAAATACCTACAACTTGTGCTAATGA
CCCTGTGGGTTTTACACTTAAAAACACAGTCTGTACCGTCTGCGGTATGTGGAAAGGTTATGGCTGTAGT
TGTGATCAACTCCGCGAACCCATGCTTCTCGTGCCGAGAGGTTCTGATTATAAAGATCATGATGGTGATT
ATAAAGATCATGATATTGATTATAAAGATGATGATGATAAATAAACAGGCCCCTTTTCCTTTGTCGATAT
CATGTAATTAGTTATGTCACGCTTACATTCACGCCCTCCTCCCACATCCGCTCTAACCGAAAAGGAAGGA
GTTAGACAACCTGAAGTCTAGGTCCCTATTTATTTTTTTTAATAGTTATGTTAGTATTAAGAACGTTATT
TATATTTCAAATTTTTCTTTTTTTTCTGTACAAAGCGGCCGCCGAACCACTAGTGCACTGCAGTACACGG
TTTCCTTGAAATTTTTTTGATTCGGTAATCTCCGAACAGAAGGAAGAACGAAGGAAGGAGCACAGACTTA
GATTGGTATATATACGCATATGTAGTGTTGAAGAAACATGAAATTGCCCAGTATTCTTAACCCAACTGCA
CAGAACAAAAACGTGCAGGAAACGAAGATAAATCATGTCGAAAGCTACATATAAGGAACGTGCTGCTACT
CATCCTAGTCCTGTTGCTGCCAAGCTATTTAATATCATGCACGAAAAGCAAACAAACTTGTGTGCTTCAT
TGGATGTTCGTACCACCAAGGAATTACTGGAGTTAGTTGAAGCATTAGGTCCCAAAATTTGTTTACTAAA
AACACATGTGGATATCTTGACTGATTTTTCCATGGAGGGCACAGTTAAGCCGCTAAAGGCATTATCCGCC
AAGTACAATTTTTTACTCTTCGAGGACAGAAAATTTGCTGACATTGGTAATACAGTCAAATTGCAGTACT
CTGCGGGTGTATACAGAATAGCAGAATGGGCAGACATTACGAATGCACACGGTGTGGTGGGCCCAGGTAT
TGTTAGCGGTTTGAAGCAGGCGGCAGAAGAAGTAACAAAGGAACCTAGAGGCCTTTTGATGTTAGCAGAA
TTGTCATGCAAGGGCTCCCTATCTACTGGAGAATATACTAAGGGTACTGTTGACATTGCGAAGAGCGACA
AAGATTTTGTTATCGGCTTTATTGCTCAAAGAGACATGGGTGGAAGAGATGAAGGTTACGATTGGTTGAT
TATGACACCCGGTGTGGGTTTAGATGACAAGGGAGATGCATTGGGTCAACAGTATAGAACCGTGGATGAT
GTGGTTTCTACAGGATCTGACATTATTATTGTTGGAAGAGGACTATTTGCAAAGGGAAGGGATGCTAAGG
TAGAGGGTGAACGTTACAGAAAAGCAGGCTGGGAAGCATATTTGAGAAGATGCGGCCAGCAAAACTAAAA
AACTGTATTATAAGTAAATGCATGTATACTAAACTCACAAATTAGAGCTTCAATTTAATTATATCAGTTA
TTACCCGAGTAACGAAGCATCTGTGCTTCATTTTGTAGAACAAAAATGCAACGCGAGAGCGCTAATTTTT
CAAACAAAGAATCTGAGCTGCATTTTTACAGAACAGAAATGCAACGCGAAAGCGCTATTTTACCAACGAA
GAATCTGTGCTTCATTTTTGTAAAACAAAAATGCAACGCGAGAGCGCTAATTTTTCAAACAAAGAATCTG
AGCTGCATTTTTACAGAACAGAAATGCAACGCGAGAGCGCTATTTTACCAACAAAGAATCTATACTTCTT
TTTTGTTCTACAAAAATGCATCCCGAGAGCGCTATTTTTCTAACAAAGCATCTTAGATTACTTTTTTTCT
CCTTTGTGCGCTCTATAATGCAGTCTCTTGATAACTTTTTGCACTGTAGGTCCGTTAAGGTTAGAAGAAG
GCTACTTTGGTGTCTATTTTCTCTTCCATAAAAAAAGCCTGACTCCACTTCCCGCGTTTACTGATTACTA
GCGAAGCTGCGGGTGCATTTTTTCAAGATAAAGGCATCCCCGATTATATTCTATACCGATGTGGATTGCG
CATACTTTGTGAACAGAAAGTGATAGCGTTGATGATTCTTCATTGGTCAGAAAATTATGAACGGTTTCTT
CTATTTTGTCTCTATATACTACGTATAGGAAATGTTTACATTTTCGTATTGTTTTCGATTCACTCTATGA
ATAGTTCTTACTACAATTTTTTTGTCTAAAGAGTAATACTAGAGATAAACATAAAAAATGTAGAGGTCGA
GTTTAGATGCAAGTTCAAGGAGCGAAAGGTGGATGGGTAGGTTATATAGGGATATAGCACAGAGATATAT
AGCAAAGAGATACTTTTGAGCAATGTTTGTGGAAGCGGTATTCGCAATATTTTAGTAGCTCGTTACAGTC
CGGTGCGTTTTTGGTTTTTTGAAAGTGCGTCATCAGAGCGCTTTTGGTTTTCAAAAGCGCTCTGAAGTTC
CTATACTTTCTAGCTAGAGAATAGGAACTTCCCGAGCGGCCGCGTGTTACAAGCTTGACTCCAGCGTAAC
TGGACTGCAATCAACTCACTGGCTCACCTTCACGGGTGGGCCTTTCTTCGGTAGAAAATCAAAGGATCTT
CTTGAGATCCTTTTTTTCTGCGCGTAATCTGCTGCTTGCAAACAAAAAAACCACCGCTACCAGCGGTGGT
TTGTTTGCCGGATCAAGAGCTACCAACTCTTTTTCCGAGGTAACTGGCTTCAGCAGAGCGCAGATACCAA
ATACTGTTCTTCTAGTGTAGCCGTAGTTAGGCCACCACTTCAAGAACTCTGTAGCACCGCCTACATACCT
CGCTCTGCTAATCCTGTTACCAGTGGCTGCTGCCAGTGGCGATAAGTCGTGTCTTACCGGGTTGGACTCA
AGACGATAGTTACCGGATAAGGCGCAGCGGTCGGGCTGAACGGGGGGTTCGTGCACACAGCCCAGCTTGG
AGCGAACGACCTACACCGAACTGAGATACCTACAGCGTGAGCTATGAGAAAGCGCCACGCTTCCCGAAGG
GAGAAAGGCGGACAGGTATCCGGTAAGCGGCAGGGTCGGAACAGGAGAGCGCACGAGGGAGCTTCCAGGG
GTAAACGCCTGGTATCTTTATAGTCCTGTCGGGTTTCGCCACCTCTGACTTGAGCATCGATTTTTGTGAT
GCTCGTCAGGGGGGCGGAGCCTATGGAAAAACGCCAGCAACGCAGAAAGGCCCACCCGAAGGTGAGCCAG
GTGATTACATTTGGGCCCTCATCAGAGGTTTTCACCGTCATCACCGAAACGCGCGAGGCAGCTGCGGTAA
AGCTCATCAGCGTGGTCGTGAAGCGATTCACAGATGTCTGCCTGTTCATCCGCGTCCAGCTCGTTGAGTT
TCTCCAGAAGCGTTAATGTCTGGCTTCTGATAAAGCGGGCCATGTTAAGGGCGGTTTTTTCCTGTTTGGT
CACTTACCAATGCTTAATCAGTGAGGCACCTATCTCAGCGATCTGTCTATTTCGTTCATCCATAGTTGCC
TGACTCCCCGTCGTGTAGATAACTACGATGCGGGAGGGCTTACCATCTGGCCCCAGTGCTGCAATGATAC
CGCGAGACCCACGCTCACCGGCTCCAGATTTATCAGCAATAAACCAGCCAGCCGGGAGGGCCGAGCGCAG
AAGTGATCCTGCAACTTTATCCGCCTCCATCCAGTCTATTAATTGTTGCCGGGAAGCTAGAGTAAGTAGT
TCGCCAGTTAATAGTTTGCGCAACGTTGTTGCCATTGCTACAGGCATCGTGGTGTCACGCTCGTCGTTTG
GTATGGCTTCATTCAGCTCCGGTTCCCAACGATCAAGGCGAGTTACATGATCCCCCATGTTGTGCAAAAA
AGCGGTTAGCTCCTTCGGTCCTCCGATCGTTGCCAGAAGTAAGTTGGCCGCAGTGTTATCACTCATGGTT
ATGGCAGCACTGCATAATTCTCTTACTGTCATGCCATCCGTGAGATGCTTTTCTGTGACTGGTGAGTACT
CAACCAAGTCATTCTGAGAATAGTGTATGCGGCGACCGAGTTGCTCTTGCCCGGCGTCAATACGGGATAA
TACCGCGCCACATAGCAGAACTTTAAAAGTGCTCATCATTGGAAAACGTTCTTCGGGGCGTAAACTCTCA
AGGATCTTACCGCTGTTGAGATCCAGTTCGATGTAACCCACTCGTGCACCCAACTGATCTTCAGCATCTT
TTACTTTCACCAGCGTTTCTGGGTGAGCAAAAACAGGAAGGCAAAATGCCGCAAAAAAGGGAATAAGGGC
GACACGGAAATGTTGAATACTCATTTTAGCTTCCTTAGCTCCTGAAAATCTCGATAACTCAAAAAATACG
CCCGGTAGTGATCTTATTTCATTATGGTGAAAGTTGGAACCTCTTACGTGCCGATCAAGTCAAAAGCCTC
CGGTCGGAGGCTTTTGACTTTCTGCTATGGAGGTCAGGTATGATTTAAATGGTCAGTTAGAGCGGCCGCT
TGCTATATTGAAGTA
Features (pLannotate 1.2.2; 14 found; start..end, strand, type, name):
      1..442     +  promoter       GAL1 promoter: S. cerevisiae GAL1; inducible promoter, regulated by Gal4
    457..867     +  CDS            R1A_SARS2 (fragment): Experimental evidence at protein level: Swiss-Prot protein existence level 1. [Non-structural protein 10]: Plays a pivotal role in viral transcription by stimulating both nsp14 3'-5' exoribonuclease and nsp16 2'-O-methyltransferase activities. Therefore plays an essential role in viral mRNAs cap methylation. From Severe acute respiratory syndrome coronavirus 2 (2019-nCoV) (SARS-CoV-2).
    885..902     +  CDS            3xFLAG (fragment): three tandem FLAG® epitope tags, followed by an enterokinase cleavage site
    980..1152    +  terminator     CYC1 terminator (fragment): S. cerevisiae CYC1; transcription terminator for CYC1
   1188..1364    +  promoter       URA3 promoter (fragment): S. cerevisiae URA3
   1365..2168    +  CDS            URA3: orotidine-5'-phosphate decarboxylase, required for uracil biosynthesis; S. cerevisiae URA3; yeast auxotrophic marker, counterselectable with 5-fluoroorotic acid (5-FOA)
   2251..3233    -  rep_origin     2μ ori: yeast 2μ plasmid origin of replication
   3311..3340    +  terminator     T3Te terminator: phage T3 early transcription terminator
   3362..3949    +  rep_origin     ori: high-copy-number ColE1/pMB1/pBR322/pUC origin of replication
   3961..3988    -  terminator     T7Te terminator: phage T7 early transcription terminator
   4012..4203    -  CDS            rop: Rop protein, which maintains plasmids at low copy number; rop
   4204..5064    -  CDS            AmpR: β-lactamase; bla; confers resistance to ampicillin, carbenicillin, and related antibiotics
   5065..5167    -  promoter       cat promoter: promoter of the E. coli cat gene encoding chloramphenicol acetyltransferase
   5168..5199    -  terminator     tonB terminator: bidirectional E. coli tonB-P14 transcription terminator
