[The description below was written by a language model from this plasmid's Addgene catalogue record and pLannotate feature annotations shown in this document.]
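Description:
pGBW-m4046580 is an E. coli–yeast shuttle plasmid for galactose-inducible expression of SARS-CoV-2 non-structural protein 10 (nsp10) in Saccharomyces cerevisiae. The sequenced record is 5,265 nt. In bacteria it replicates from a ColE1/pUC-type origin and is selected with ampicillin through a β-lactamase gene that, according to the annotation, is driven by a cat promoter. The catalogue lists it as high copy, although a rop coding sequence, normally associated with copy-number reduction, is annotated next to AmpR. Short phage T3 and T7 early terminators flank the origin, and a tonB terminator sits upstream of the resistance cassette, presumably insulating these modules from read-through transcription. In yeast the plasmid is maintained episomally at multiple copies by the 2μ origin and selected by URA3 complementation of uracil auxotrophy. This marker can also be counterselected with 5-FOA.

The expression cassette places the wild-type nsp10 coding region, a roughly 410 bp fragment of the ORF1ab polyprotein made by gene synthesis, downstream of the Gal4-regulated GAL1 promoter and upstream of a CYC1 terminator. The listing of budding yeast alongside the virus under species may indicate codon adaptation, but the record does not say so. The backbone is recorded as supplying a C-terminal thrombin-cleavable 3xFLAG tag for detection or affinity purification with optional tag removal. The automated annotation detects only a short 3xFLAG fragment after the insert and does not mark the thrombin site. nsp10 is a cofactor that stimulates the nsp14 exoribonuclease and nsp16 2'-O-methyltransferase activities involved in viral mRNA capping, so the plasmid suits producing tagged nsp10 in yeast for biochemical or interaction studies.
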