Addgene plasmid #145391: pGBW-m4046580
Purpose: Yeast Expression plasmid for SARS-CoV-2 nsp10
Depositing lab: Ginkgo Bioworks & Benjie Chen. Depositing organization: Ginkgo Bioworks.
Backbone
  Vector backbone: AmpR; 2u URA3
  Backbone size w/o insert (bp): 4078
  Vector type: Yeast Expression
  Selectable markers: URA3
Growth in bacteria
  Bacterial resistance: Ampicillin, 100 μg/mL
  Growth temperature: 37°C
  Growth strain: DH5alpha
  Copy number: High Copy
Gene/Insert
  Gene/Insert name: SARS-CoV-2 nsp10
  Species: S. cerevisiae (budding yeast); Severe acute respiratory syndrome coronavirus 2
  Insert size (bp): 410
  Mutation: wt
  Entrez Gene: ORF1ab (a.k.a. GU280_gp01)
  Promoter: pGAL1
  Tag / fusion protein: Cleavable thrombin;3xFLAG (C terminal on backbone)
  Cloning method: Unknown
Resource information
  A portion of this plasmid was derived from a plasmid made by: GinkgoBioworks
Depositor comments: NCBI Reference Sequence: YP_009725306.1. Created by gene synthesis with Not1 site.
How to cite: pGBW-m4046580 was a gift from Ginkgo Bioworks & Benjie Chen (Addgene plasmid # 145391 ; http://n2t.net/addgene:145391 ; RRID:Addgene_145391)
